>Addgene plasmid #26027 | 475 p5EfliEBSbasP | depositor full sequence | sequence record 12212 | Author sequence
CTTTCCTGCGTTATCCCCTGATTCTGTGGATAACCGTATTACCGCCTTTGAGTGAGCTGATACCGCTCGC
CGCAGCCGAACGACCGAGCGCAGCGAGTCAGTGAGCGAGGAAGCGGAAGAGCGCCCAATACGCAAACCGC
CTCTCCCCGCGCGTTGGCCGATTCATTAATGCAGCTGGCACGACAGGTTTCCCGACTGGAAAGCGGGCAG
TGAGCGCAACGCAATTAATACGCGTACCGCTAGCCAGGAAGAGTTTGTAGAAACGCAAAAAGGCCATCCG
TCAGGATGGCCTTCTGCTTAGTTTGATGCCTGGCAGTTTATGGCGGGCGTCCTGCCCGCCACCCTCCGGG
CCGTTGCTTCACAACGTTCAAATCCGCTCCCGGCGGATTTGTCCTACTCAGGAGAGCGTTCACCGACAAA
CAACAGATAAAACGAAAGGCCCAGTCTTCCGACTGAGCCTTTCGTTTTATTTGATGCCTGGCAGTTCCCT
ACTCTCGCGTTAACGCTAGCATGGATGTTTTCCCAGTCACGACGTTGTAAAACGACGGCCAGTCTTAAGC
TCGGGCCCGCGTTAACGCTACCATGGAGCTCCAAATAATGATTTTATTTTGACTGATAGTGACCTGTTCG
TTGCAACAAATTGATAAGCAATGCTTTTTTATAATGCCAACTTGTATAGAAAAGTTGTACACACTTTAGT
CGACAATGAGAAGGGTGTCTCAATCTATGGGTATTTCCTGTTCCACACAATCTGGTTTCCTGTCAGGTTT
CCTTTTCCTCCTGAAACAAAAGACAGGAATGCCCTCTGTATAAAATAGCACAGCGCTTTTAATGGGTCTC
TGTGTACTAGAGGGTATATAATGGATCATCGCGTCTCAGCCTCACTTTGAGCTCCTCCACACGCAAGTTT
GTACAAAAAAGTTGAACGAGAAACGTAAAATGATATAAATATCAATATATTAAATTAGATTTTGCATAAA
AAACAGACTACATAATACTGTAAAACACAACATATGCAGTCACTATGAATCAACTACTTAGATGGTATTA
GTGACCTGTAGAATTCGAGCTCTAGAGCTGCAGGGCGGCCGCGATATCCCCTATAGTGAGTCGTATTACA
TGGTCATAGCTGTTTCCTGGCAGCTCTGGCCCGTGTCTCAAAATCTCTGATGTTACATTGCACAAGATAA
AAATATATCATCATGAACAATAAAACTGTCTGCTTACATAAACAGTAATACAAGGGGTGTTATGAGCCAT
ATTCAACGGGAAACGTCGAGGCCGCGATTAAATTCCAACATGGATGCTGATTTATATGGGTATAAATGGG
CTCGCGATAATGTCGGGCAATCAGGTGCGACAATCTATCGCTTGTATGGGAAGCCCGATGCGCCAGAGTT
GTTTCTGAAACATGGCAAAGGTAGCGTTGCCAATGATGTTACAGATGAGATGGTCAGACTAAACTGGCTG
ACGGAATTTATGCCTCTTCCGACCATCAAGCATTTTATCCGTACTCCTGATGATGCATGGTTACTCACCA
CTGCGATCCCCGGAAAAACAGCATTCCAGGTATTAGAAGAATATCCTGATTCAGGTGAAAATATTGTTGA
TGCGCTGGCAGTGTTCCTGCGCCGGTTGCATTCGATTCCTGTTTGTAATTGTCCTTTTAACAGCGATCGC
GTATTTCGTCTCGCTCAGGCGCAATCACGAATGAATAACGGTTTGGTTGATGCGAGTGATTTTGATGACG
AGCGTAATGGCTGGCCTGTTGAACAAGTCTGGAAAGAAATGCATAAACTTTTGCCATTCTCACCGGATTC
AGTCGTCACTCATGGTGATTTCTCACTTGATAACCTTATTTTTGACGAGGGGAAATTAATAGGTTGTATT
GATGTTGGACGAGTCGGAATCGCAGACCGATACCAGGATCTTGCCATCCTATGGAACTGCCTCGGTGAGT
TTTCTCCTTCATTACAGAAACGGCTTTTTCAAAAATATGGTATTGATAATCCTGATATGAATAAATTGCA
GTTTCATTTGATGCTCGATGAGTTTTTCTAATCAGAATTGGTTAATTGGTTGTAACACTGGCAGAGCATT
ACGCTGACTTGACGGGACGGCGCAAGCTCATGACCAAAATCCCTTAACGTGAGTTACGCGTCGTTCCACT
GAGCGTCAGACCCCGTAGAAAAGATCAAAGGATCTTCTTGAGATCCTTTTTTTCTGCGCGTAATCTGCTG
CTTGCAAACAAAAAAACCACCGCTACCAGCGGTGGTTTGTTTGCCGGATCAAGAGCTACCAACTCTTTTT
CCGAAGGTAACTGGCTTCAGCAGAGCGCAGATACCAAATACTGTCCTTCTAGTGTAGCCGTAGTTAGGCC
ACCACTTCAAGAACTCTGTAGCACCGCCTACATACCTCGCTCTGCTAATCCTGTTACCAGTGGCTGCTGC
CAGTGGCGATAAGTCGTGTCTTACCGGGTTGGACTCAAGACGATAGTTACCGGATAAGGCGCAGCGGTCG
GGCTGAACGGGGGGTTCGTGCACACAGCCCAGCTTGGAGCGAACGACCTACACCGAACTGAGATACCTAC
AGCGTGAGCATTGAGAAAGCGCCACGCTTCCCGAAGGGAGAAAGGCGGACAGGTATCCGGTAAGCGGCAG
GGTCGGAACAGGAGAGCGCACGAGGGAGCTTCCAGGGGGAAACGCCTGGTATCTTTATAGTCCTGTCGGG
TTTCGCCACCTCTGACTTGAGCGTCGATTTTTGTGATGCTCGTCAGGGGGGCGGAGCCTATGGAAAAACG
CCAGCAACGCGGCCTTTTTACGGTTCCTGGCCTTTTGCTGGCCTTTTGCTCACATGTT
Features (pLannotate 1.2.2; 10 found; start..end, strand, type, name):
    121..213     +  CDS            lacI (fragment): lac repressor; lacI; The lac repressor binds to the lac operator to inhibit transcription in E. coli. This inhibition can be relieved by adding lactose or isopropyl-β-D-thiogalactopyranoside (IPTG).
    268..295     -  terminator     rrnB T2 terminator: transcription terminator T2 from the E. coli rrnB gene
    427..470     +  terminator     rrnB T1 terminator: Escherichia coli rrnB; transcription terminator T1 from the E. coli rrnB gene
    517..553     -  CDS            lacZα (fragment): LacZα fragment of β-galactosidase; lacZ fragment
    593..687     +  protein_bind   attL4: mutant version of attL; recombination site for the Gateway® LR reaction LR Clonase™
    848..865     +  promoter       minP (fragment): minimal TATA-box promoter with low basal activity
    904..1027    +  protein_bind   attR1: mutant version of attR; recombination site for the Gateway® LR reaction LR Clonase™
   1100..1118    -  promoter       T7 promoter: promoter for bacteriophage T7 RNA polymerase
   1252..2061    +  CDS            KanR: aminoglycoside phosphotransferase; aph(3')-Ia; confers resistance to kanamycin in bacteria or G418 (Geneticin®) in eukaryotes
   2208..2796    +  rep_origin     ori: high-copy-number ColE1/pMB1/pBR322/pUC origin of replication
