[The description below was written by a language model from this plasmid's Addgene catalogue record and pLannotate feature annotations shown in this document.]
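Description:
475 p5EfliEBSbasP is a Gateway 5′ entry clone built on the p5E backbone, intended as the promoter/enhancer module in multisite Gateway assembly of zebrafish expression constructs. It is a small bacterial cloning plasmid: a high-copy ColE1/pUC-type origin drives replication in E. coli, and a KanR (aminoglycoside phosphotransferase) gene provides kanamycin selection. rrnB T1 and T2 terminators lie upstream of the recombination cassette, where they insulate it from read-through transcription. Short lacI and lacZα fragments and a T7 promoter are backbone remnants with no evident role in the payload.

The functional cassette is bounded by attL4 and attR1, the site pair that defines a 5′ entry clone. In an LR Clonase reaction, these sites allow the regulatory element to be joined upstream of a middle-entry coding sequence in a destination vector. The catalogue lists the insert as zebrafish (D. rerio) fli1a intron 1, cloned by restriction enzymes. The interval between the att sites is only about two hundred base pairs, and the only feature annotated there is a fragment of a minimal TATA-box promoter. This, together with the plasmid name, suggests a short fli1a intronic enhancer element placed in front of a basal promoter, but the record does not spell out the exact composition.

The listed backbone size without insert equals the full length of the deposited sequence, so the insert size cannot be derived from the fields given. The depositor notes a few mismatches between their sequence and the repository's, which are not expected to affect function. The associated publication concerns vascular and lymphatic development, but the record does not state the specific expression pattern the element drives.
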