Addgene plasmid #26027: 475 p5EfliEBSbasP
Depositing lab: Nathan Lawson. Depositing organization: University of Massachusetts, Worcester. Publication: A truncation allele in vascular endothelial growth factor c reveals distinct modes of signaling during lymphatic and vascular development. Villefranc JA, Nicoli S, Bentley K, Jeltsch M, Zarkada G, Moore JC, Gerhardt H, Alitalo K, Lawson ND. Development. 2013 Apr;140(7):1497-506. doi: 10.1242/dev.084152. Epub 2013 Mar 5. PubMed 23462469.
Backbone
  Vector backbone: p5E
  Backbone size w/o insert (bp): 2858
Growth in bacteria
  Bacterial resistance: Kanamycin, 50 μg/mL
  Growth temperature: 37°C
  Growth strain: DH5alpha
  Copy number: High Copy
Gene/Insert
  Gene/Insert name: fli1a intron 1
  Species: D. rerio (zebrafish)
  Cloning method: Restriction Enzyme
  Sequencing primers: 5′ M13pUC-fwd; 3′ M13rev
Terms and licenses: Academic/Nonprofit Terms; Industry Terms: Not Available to Industry
Depositor comments: "p5E" refers to 5' entry clones flanked by L4-R1 There are a few mismatches between depositor's sequence and Addgene's sequence. The changes should not affect plasmid function.
How to cite: 475 p5EfliEBSbasP was a gift from Nathan Lawson (Addgene plasmid # 26027 ; http://n2t.net/addgene:26027 ; RRID:Addgene_26027)
