>Addgene plasmid #26027 | 475 p5EfliEBSbasP | addgene partial sequence | sequence record 32081 | 26027 with M13pUC-fwd
TTACGCTACCATGGAGCTCCAAATAATGATTTTATTTTGACTGATAGTGACCTGTTCGTTGCAACAAATT
GATAAGCAATGCTTTTTTATAATGCCAACTTTGTATAGAAAAGTTGTACACACTTTAGTCGACAATGAGA
AGGGTGTCTCAATCTATGGGTATTTCCTGTTCCACACAATCTGGTTTCCTGTCAGGTTTCCTTTTCCTCC
TGAAACAAAAGACAGGAATGCCCTCTGTATAAAATAGCACAGCGCTTTTAATGGGTCTCTGTGTACTAGA
GGGTATATAATGGATCCCATCGCGTCTCAGCCTCACTTTGAGCTCCTCCACACGCAAGTTTGTACAAAAA
AGTTGAACGAGAAACGTAAAATGATATAAATATCAATATATTAAATTAGATTTTGCATAAAAAACAGACT
ACATAATACTGTAAAACACAACATATGCAGTCACTATGAACCAACTACTTAGATGGTATTAGTGACCTGT
AGAATTCGAGCTCTAGAGCTGCAGGGCGGCCGCGATATCCCCTATAGTGAGTCGTATTACATGGTCATAG
CTGTTTCCTGGCAGCTCTGGCCCGTGTCTCAAAATCTCTGATGTTACATTGCACAAGATAAAAATATATC
ATCATGAACAATAAAACTGTCTGCTTACATAAACAGTAATACAAGGGGTGTTATGAGCCATATTCAACGG
GAAACGTCGAGGCCGCGATTAAATTCCAACATGGATGCTGATTTATATGGGTATAAATGGGCTCGCGATA
ATGTCGGGCAATCAGGTGCGACAATCTATCGCTTGTATGGGAAGCCCGATGCGCCAGAGTTGTTTCTGAA
ACATGGCAAAGGTAGCGTTGC
